>Addgene plasmid #63024 | Or22c-Gal4 | addgene partial sequence | sequence record 132346 | GAL4Nterm-R 5'-tcagatgtgccctagtcagc-3'
GGGAGAGTAGCGACACTCCCAGTTGTTCTTCAGACACTTGGCGCACTTCGGTTTTTCTTTGGAGCACTTG
AGCTTTTTAAGTCGGCAAATATCGCATGCTTGTTCGATAGAAGACAGAAGCTTGATATCGCCTCCCAGAC
CGGCAACGAAAATCACGTTCTTGTTGGTCAAAGTAAACGACATGGTGACTTCTTTTTTGCTTTAGCAGGC
TCTTTCGATCCCCGGGAATTGGTCGACTCTAGCGGTACCGTACCCTAGAGGATCGCTCGAGGTTTAAACA
GATCTGCATGCTCTAGAGGATCCAGATCCACTAGTGGCCTATGCGGCCGCGAATTCACTAGTGATTTTCT
GGGATGAACTCAAGTGGATACTATCGATGCTCCTACCGCAACTCCAGTGGTCAGCTGCTCCGGGCAAGTG
TCAGACGCAATGTTGGCCACCGCTTTTATAGGCACTCGATGGAACTAGTTGCCATAATTTGGGCACCGCG
AAAAAAAAACGCTAGTTTAGGGGCTTTTACCTATTACGATTCGCCAAGAACTTAAATATATGCATCTTTT
TATCTTTAACTTACAAGTACACATTTTGCATTGGGGGACTTTCCGTTCTGCAACAAATATGTATTAGTTT
AGACTTAAAACTTAAAACTAATTTCAGTGCAGCGTTAGCAAGTTGTGCCTTTGGCAAAAGTTTTAATTGT
TTTTATGCTTACGTCTACGCTTACACTTCCTGCCGCCCACTCGGTTACACCACCCACTCCACCGACTCCG
CCCATCAGTCAAGGTCCTTCCAACTCACCTGAGCTCGCCCCCGCCCGTCCTGCTCTAATTATACAGGACT
CAGTTACAGTTGGAATATTCCACTCAGTGCAAACAACTGCCATTGTTTGACATTCAATATTTTGTGTGTG
TTGCACAACAAACAACACAAACGACACAAAGGCAGGAAGGCAGGGAGTACAAATTTAATTAATTGTTATG
CGGCAAAACTTTCAATTTCTTCGGCTACCTTACCTCCACTTCCGCTTCGTTGTCTTGTGTTGTTTTTAAT
TGAGGTTACCC
