>Addgene plasmid #63024 | Or22c-Gal4 | addgene partial sequence | sequence record 132349 | pCasper-F 5'-gggttttattaacttacat-3'
GGGGATCAGATCCGCGGCCGCGGGAATTCGATTCGGCCTTCTAACCCAATTACATTTGAACGGTAATCCA
AAGGAGGAGGAGTTGCACGAACGTATGAAGCAACTGCAGCGGCTGTATGAGGATAATTATTCAAATCTTC
TACAGCTAAACATTAAGCCGCCCCAGGGAAGCCCTAAGGCGAACATAAGCCACATCCCTCATTGAATGCC
AGTTAATTTAAGCAAATATTTGCGTGTTGCGTAAGTTGAACACCCGAACCCACCGTCTAAGCTCCTGGCT
TAGTAGTCCTCCTGTATTTCACAGATTTATTTAATTGAATTTATCAACTGAAAGTCTCGGCAACATCCTG
GCCTGGATTTAAGTTCGTGTAATTGACATTTAAATGAGTCATCGGCAGCCTGGCTACACTAAGTCAATGG
AAATAGCTGCAAAGTTAAGCAGCTTAGCTTTGATTTGCCAAAATATTTTAAATTGCACTACCATTTCATT
GGTATATTTTGAGTTTTCCTTTCGTTATTTAAAGTTGCCATTATTGTCATACCAATGTATAGATTCCAAA
TCAAGCGGAATAAATAATACTTAAGGAGTCACTTTCATTTCGTAGCCAAATGGATTTTGTGAAATATTAA
CCATTAAAAAAAGTTGTATAATTGTATAAAAAGTATAATTGACACAATTTTGGATAAGGTATTGAACTAG
TTTTAGAGTAGCTGCTAGACAGAAGGCTAAGTTGTGCAAGACTTGTGGAATGGCATTAATTTAGAGGTCC
TGCAGCAAGGACGTTCTCTAACAAGGGGAAGTGGCCGGGTGGGTGGCGGGCGTGCGTCTGTGTGCGTGTG
CATATGCGTGTGCTGGGGCTAGATTTATAATGCGTTTGTGTTTGTGCCCCGGAGTGGAACTAATAATCTT
ATTACTCAACTGGAAGAGATGCAAGGCAGCAGCGTCAGTCCTCGGCACGAGTATAAACTTGGAAACTATG
ACCGCACCGCACCCACAAACGGAGCTGTGCAATTAAACAGTGAACTGCATAAATTATTCCTCGGCAACGA
AATGTTTAAAGCCCGCCTGCGAATCCAAATCCC
