[The description below was written by a language model from this plasmid's Addgene catalogue record.]
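Description:
Or22c-Gal4 is an insect expression construct built on the pCasperAUG-Gal4-X backbone (about 12 kb without insert) and designed to drive the yeast transcription factor Gal4 in the expression pattern of the Drosophila melanogaster odorant receptor gene Or22c. It is propagated in E. coli under ampicillin selection. The record gives no feature table, so the bacterial origin of replication, copy number and any fly transformation marker or transposon ends are not documented here. The pCasper name suggests the P-element family of Drosophila germline transformation vectors, but the catalogue fields do not confirm those elements.

The insert is a roughly 7.2 kb fragment of Or22c promoter sequence from D. melanogaster, cloned into a single NotI site that remains intact on both sides, immediately 5' of the Gal4 coding region. Because the same enzyme flanks both ends, the cloning itself was not directional. The Gal4 reading frame is supplied by the backbone as a fusion in which the first 18 amino acids of Drosophila ADH precede full-length yeast Gal4 (residues 1-881), so the ADH segment provides the start codon for translation, as the "AUG" in the backbone name implies. The Or22c regulatory sequences therefore determine where and when the fusion is transcribed.

In flies carrying this driver, Gal4 produced in Or22c-expressing cells activates any transgene placed under UAS control. This allows those olfactory neurons to be labelled, silenced, ablated or otherwise manipulated through the binary Gal4/UAS system. The associated work concerned chemotaxis behaviour mediated by individual larval olfactory neurons, consistent with use as a neuron-specific driver line.
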