Addgene plasmid #63024: Or22c-Gal4
Purpose: To express Gal4 in the pattern of the Drosophila melanogaster odorant receptor Or22c, using the promoter sequences of the gene cloned 5' of Gal4
Depositing lab: Leslie Vosshall. Depositing organization: Rockefeller University. Publication: Chemotaxis behavior mediated by single larval olfactory neurons in Drosophila. Fishilevich E, Domingos AI, Asahina K, Naef F, Vosshall LB, Louis M. Curr Biol. 2005 Dec 6;15(23):2086-96. 10.1016/j.cub.2005.11.016 PubMed 16332533.
Backbone
  Vector backbone: pCasperAUG-Gal4-X
  Backbone manufacturer: Leslie Vosshall Lab
  Backbone size w/o insert (bp): 12000
  Vector type: Insect Expression
Growth in bacteria
  Bacterial resistance: Ampicillin, 100 μg/mL
  Growth temperature: 37°C
  Growth strain: DH5alpha
  Copy number: Unknown
Gene/Insert
  Gene/Insert name: Drosophila melanogaster Or22c promoter
  Species: D. melanogaster (fly)
  Insert size (bp): 7156
  Tag / fusion protein: Drosophila ADH (aa's 1-18) fused to Yeast Gal4 (aa's 1-881) (C terminal on backbone)
  Cloning method: Restriction Enzyme; 5′ cloning site NotI (not destroyed); 3′ cloning site NotI (not destroyed)
  Sequencing primers: 5′ pCasper-F 5'-gggttttattaacttacat-3'; 3′ GAL4Nterm-R 5'-tcagatgtgccctagtcagc-3'
Terms and licenses: Academic/Nonprofit Terms; Industry Terms: Not Available to Industry
How to cite: Or22c-Gal4 was a gift from Leslie Vosshall (Addgene plasmid # 63024 ; http://n2t.net/addgene:63024 ; RRID:Addgene_63024)
